Addgene plasmid #184755: pcDNA-miR-155 toehold switch
Purpose: Expresses miR-155 sensor with GFP output
Depositing lab: Allen Liu. Depositing organization: University of Michigan. Publication: A Novel Synthetic Toehold Switch for MicroRNA Detection in Mammalian Cells. Wang S, Emery NJ, Liu AP. ACS Synth Biol. 2019 May 17;8(5):1079-1088. doi: 10.1021/acssynbio.8b00530. Epub 2019 May 6. PubMed 31039307.
Backbone
  Vector backbone: pcDNA 3.0
  Vector type: Mammalian Expression
Growth in bacteria
  Bacterial resistance: Ampicillin, 100 μg/mL
  Growth temperature: 37°C
  Growth strain: DH5alpha
  Copy number: Unknown
Gene/Insert
  Gene/Insert name: Green Fluorescence Protein
  Tag / fusion protein: miR-155 toehold (N terminal on insert)
  Cloning method: Restriction Enzyme; 5′ cloning site XhoI (unknown if destroyed); 3′ cloning site BamHI (unknown if destroyed)
  Sequencing primers: 5′ CMV
Terms and licenses: Academic/Nonprofit Terms; Industry Terms: Not Available to Industry
How to cite: pcDNA-miR-155 toehold switch was a gift from Allen Liu (Addgene plasmid # 184755 ; http://n2t.net/addgene:184755 ; RRID:Addgene_184755)
