[The description below was written by a language model from this plasmid's Addgene catalogue record and pLannotate feature annotations shown in this document.]
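Description:
pcDNA-miR-155 toehold switch is a mammalian expression plasmid built on the pcDNA 3.0 backbone that encodes an RNA-based sensor for the microRNA miR-155 with a green fluorescent protein readout. It is propagated in E. coli through a high-copy ColE1/pUC-type origin and selected with ampicillin via the AmpR (β-lactamase) gene. An f1 phage origin is also present. For selection in mammalian cells, the backbone carries a neomycin/kanamycin phosphotransferase gene driven by the SV40 enhancer/early promoter and terminated by an SV40 polyadenylation signal, which allows G418 selection of stable transfectants.

The sensor cassette is transcribed from the CMV immediate-early enhancer and promoter and ends at the bovine growth hormone poly(A) signal, with a T7 promoter lying just downstream of CMV. According to the catalogue entry, the miR-155 toehold element sits upstream of the GFP coding sequence, inserted between XhoI and BamHI sites. In a toehold switch, the 5′ region of the transcript folds into a hairpin that blocks translation initiation. Binding of the cognate trigger RNA, here miR-155, to the exposed toehold unwinds the hairpin and permits translation, so fluorescence reports the presence of the microRNA. The toehold itself is not annotated in the automated feature table. That table labels the fluorescent protein reading frame with a homology-based name rather than GFP, and it also flags short matches to a His tag upstream and an ssrA (LVA) degradation tag fragment downstream. These short hits, like the small HIV-1 LTR, ble and lacI fragments, may be annotation artefacts or remnants of earlier cloning. The plasmid is intended for detecting miR-155 in mammalian cells.
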