Features (pLannotate 1.2.2; 22 found; start..end, strand, type, name):
     52..104     -  misc_feature   bom (fragment): basis of mobility region from pBR322
    259..638     +  enhancer       CMV enhancer: human cytomegalovirus immediate early enhancer
    639..842     +  promoter       CMV promoter: human cytomegalovirus (CMV) immediate early promoter
    838..871     +  LTR            5' LTR (truncated) (fragment): truncated 5' long terminal repeat (LTR) from HIV-1
    887..905     +  promoter       T7 promoter: promoter for bacteriophage T7 RNA polymerase
    941..958     +  CDS            7xHis (fragment): 6xHis affinity tag
   1066..1779    +  CDS            hfriFP: hfriFP is a fluorescent protein published in 2013, derived from Herbaspirillum frisingense.
   1789..1809    +  CDS            ssrA tag (LVA) (fragment): C-terminal peptide that mediates degradation in bacteria through the ClpXP and ClpAP proteases (McGinness et al., 2006) mutant LVA variant that confers accelerated degradation under some conditions (Andersen et al., 1998)
   1875..2099    +  polyA_signal   bGH poly(A) signal: bovine growth hormone polyadenylation signal
   2103..2124    +  promoter       SV40 promoter (fragment): SV40 enhancer and early promoter
   2145..2573    +  rep_origin     f1 ori (sequence partly withheld): f1 bacteriophage origin of replication; arrow indicates direction of (+) strand synthesis
   2587..2916    +  promoter       SV40 promoter: SV40 enhancer and early promoter
   2983..3774    +  CDS            neo: KKA2_KLEPN - Also known as kan, nptII. Experimental evidence at protein level: Swiss-Prot protein existence level 1. Resistance to kanamycin, neomycin, paromomycin, ribostamycin, butirosin and gentamicin B. From Klebsiella pneumoniae.
   3798..3956    +  CDS            ble (fragment): BLE_KLEPN - Experimental evidence at protein level: Swiss-Prot protein existence level 1. Binding protein with a strong affinity to the bleomycin family of antibiotics. Binds to CL990; an antimitotic-antibiotic compound. From Klebsiella pneumoniae.
   3951..4072    +  polyA_signal   SV40 poly(A) signal: SV40 polyadenylation signal
   4145..4161    -  protein_bind   lac operator: The lac repressor binds to the lac operator to inhibit transcription in E. coli. This inhibition can be relieved by adding lactose or isopropyl-β-D-thiogalactopyranoside (IPTG). lac repressor encoded by lacI
   4169..4199    -  promoter       lac promoter: promoter for the E. coli lac operon
   4214..4235    -  protein_bind   CAP binding site: CAP binding activates transcription in the presence of cAMP. E. coli catabolite activator protein
   4248..4340    -  CDS            lacI (fragment): lac repressor; lacI; The lac repressor binds to the lac operator to inhibit transcription in E. coli. This inhibition can be relieved by adding lactose or isopropyl-β-D-thiogalactopyranoside (IPTG).
   4523..5111    -  rep_origin     ori: high-copy-number ColE1/pMB1/pBR322/pUC origin of replication
   5282..6142    -  CDS            AmpR: β-lactamase; bla; confers resistance to ampicillin, carbenicillin, and related antibiotics
   6143..6247    -  promoter       AmpR promoter: bla
>Addgene plasmid #184755 | pcDNA-miR-155 toehold switch | addgene full sequence | sequence record 361944 | Addgene NGS Result
CCCCGAAAAGTGCCACCTGACGTCGACGGATCGGGAGATCTCCCGATCCCCTATGGTGCACTCTCAGTAC
AATCTGCTCTGATGCCGCATAGTTAAGCCAGTATCTGCTCCCTGCTTGTGTGTTGGAGGTCGCTGAGTAG
TGCGCGAGCAAAATTTAAGCTACAACAAGGCAAGGCTTGACCGACAATTGCATGAAGAATCTGCTTAGGG
TTAGGCGTTTTGCGCTGCTTCGCGATGTACGGGCCAGATATACGCGTTGACATTGATTATTGACTAGTTA
TTAATAGTAATCAATTACGGGGTCATTAGTTCATAGCCCATATATGGAGTTCCGCGTTACATAACTTACG
GTAAATGGCCCGCCTGGCTGACCGCCCAACGACCCCCGCCCATTGACGTCAATAATGACGTATGTTCCCA
TAGTAACGCCAATAGGGACTTTCCATTGACGTCAATGGGTGGAGTATTTACGGTAAACTGCCCACTTGGC
AGTACATCAAGTGTATCATATGCCAAGTACGCCCCCTATTGACGTCAATGACGGTAAATGGCCCGCCTGG
CATTATGCCCAGTACATGACCTTATGGGACTTTCCTACTTGGCAGTACATCTACGTATTAGTCATCGCTA
TTACCATGGTGATGCGGTTTTGGCAGTACATCAATGGGCGTGGATAGCGGTTTGACTCACGGGGATTTCC
AAGTCTCCACCCCATTGACGTCAATGGGAGTTTGTTTTGGCACCAAAATCAACGGGACTTTCCAAAATGT
CGTAACAACTCCGCCCCATTGACGCAAATGGGCGGTAGGCGTGTACGGTGGGAGGTCTATATAAGCAGAG
CTCTCTGGCTAACTAGAGAACCCACTGCTTACTGGCTTATCGAAATTAATACGACTCACTATAGGGAGAC
CCAAGCTGGCTAGCCACCATGAGAGGATCGCATCACCATCACCATCACGGGCCCTCTAGACTCGAGAAAA
CCCCTATCACGATTAGCATTAATTTTCCATCAAGAACAGGCCACCATGGATAATTAATGCTAAAAACCTG
GCGGCAGCGCAAAAGATGCGTAAAGGAGAAGAACTTTTCACTGGAGTTGTCCCAATTCTTGTTGAATTAG
ATGGTGATGTTAATGGGCACAAATTTTCTGTCAGTGGAGAGGGTGAAGGTGATGCAACATACGGAAAACT
TACCCTTAAATTTATTTGCACTACTGGAAAACTACCTGTTCCGTGGCCAACACTTGTCACTACTTTCGGT
TATGGTGTTCAATGCTTTGCGAGATACCCAGATCACATGAAACAGCATGACTTTTTCAAGAGTGCCATGC
CCGAAGGTTACGTACAGGAAAGAACTATATTTTTCAAAGATGACGGGAACTACAAGACACGTGCTGAAGT
CAAGTTTGAAGGTGATACCCTTGTTAATAGAATCGAGTTAAAAGGTATTGATTTTAAAGAAGATGGAAAC
ATTCTTGGACACAAATTGGAATACAACTATAACTCACACAATGTATACATCATGGCAGACAAACAAAAGA
ATGGAATCAAAGTTAACTTCAAAATTAGACACAACATTGAAGATGGAAGCGTTCAACTAGCAGACCATTA
TCAACAAAATACTCCGATTGGCGATGGCCCTGTCCTTTTACCAGACAACCATTACCTGTCCACACAATCT
GCCCTTTCGAAAGATCCCAACGAAAAGAGAGACCACATGGTCCTTCTTGAGTTTGTAACCGCTGCTGGGA
TTACACATGGCATGGATGAACTATACAAAAGGCCTGCAGCAAACGACGAAAACTACGCTGCATCAGTTTA
ATAAGGATCCGAGCTCGGTACCAAGCTTAAGTTTAAACCGCTGATCAGCCTCGACTGTGCCTTCTAGTTG
CCAGCCATCTGTTGTTTGCCCCTCCCCCGTGCCTTCCTTGACCCTGGAAGGTGCCACTCCCACTGTCCTT
TCCTAATAAAATGAGGAAATTGCATCGCATTGTCTGAGTAGGTGTCATTCTATTCTGGGGGGTGGGGTGG
GGCAGGACAGCAAGGGGGAGGATTGGGAAGACAATAGCAGGCATGCTGGGGATGCGGTGGGCTCTATGGC
TTCTGAGGCGGAAAGAACCAGCTGGGGCTCTAGGGGGTATCCCC
[124 nt withheld, positions 2145-2268]
C
[91 nt withheld, positions 2270-2360]
A
[49 nt withheld, positions 2362-2410]
CCTTTGACGTTGGAGTCCACGTTCTTT
[37 nt withheld, positions 2438-2474]
ACCCTATCTCGGTCTATTCTTTTGATTTATAAGGGATTTTGCCGATTTCGGCCTATTGGTTAAAAAATGA
GCTGATTTAACAAAAATTTAACGCGAATTAATTCTGTGGAATGTGTGTCAGTTAGGGTGTGGAAAGTCCC
CAGGCTCCCCAGCAGGCAGAAGTATGCAAAGCATGCATCTCAATTAGTCAGCAACCAGGTGTGGAAAGTC
CCCAGGCTCCCCAGCAGGCAGAAGTATGCAAAGCATGCATCTCAATTAGTCAGCAACCATAGTCCCGCCC
CTAACTCCGCCCATCCCGCCCCTAACTCCGCCCAGTTCCGCCCATTCTCCGCCCCATGGCTGACTAATTT
TTTTTATTTATGCAGAGGCCGAGGCCGCCTCTGCCTCTGAGCTATTCCAGAAGTAGTGAGGAGGCTTTTT
TGGAGGCCTAGGCTTTTGCAAAAAGCTCCCGGGAGCTTGTATATCCATTTTCGGATCTGATCAAGAGACA
GGATGAGGATCGTTTCGCATGATTGAACAAGATGGATTGCACGCAGGTTCTCCGGCCGCTTGGGTGGAGA
GGCTATTCGGCTATGACTGGGCACAACAGACAATCGGCTGCTCTGATGCCGCCGTGTTCCGGCTGTCAGC
GCAGGGGCGCCCGGTTCTTTTTGTCAAGACCGACCTGTCCGGTGCCCTGAATGAACTGCAGGACGAGGCA
GCGCGGCTATCGTGGCTGGCCACGACGGGCGTTCCTTGCGCAGCTGTGCTCGACGTTGTCACTGAAGCGG
GAAGGGACTGGCTGCTATTGGGCGAAGTGCCGGGGCAGGATCTCCTGTCATCTCACCTTGCTCCTGCCGA
GAAAGTATCCATCATGGCTGATGCAATGCGGCGGCTGCATACGCTTGATCCGGCTACCTGCCCATTCGAC
CACCAAGCGAAACATCGCATCGAGCGAGCACGTACTCGGATGGAAGCCGGTCTTGTCGATCAGGATGATC
TGGACGAAGAGCATCAGGGGCTCGCGCCAGCCGAACTGTTCGCCAGGCTCAAGGCGCGCATGCCCGACGG
CGAGGATCTCGTCGTGACCCATGGCGATGCCTGCTTGCCGAATATCATGGTGGAAAATGGCCGCTTTTCT
GGATTCATCGACTGTGGCCGGCTGGGTGTGGCGGACCGCTATCAGGACATAGCGTTGGCTACCCGTGATA
TTGCTGAAGAGCTTGGCGGCGAATGGGCTGACCGCTTCCTCGTGCTTTACGGTATCGCCGCTCCCGATTC
GCAGCGCATCGCCTTCTATCGCCTTCTTGACGAGTTCTTCTGAGCGGGACTCTGGGGTTCGAAATGACCG
ACCAAGCGACGCCCAACCTGCCATCACGAGATTTCGATTCCACCGCCGCCTTCTATGAAAGGTTGGGCTT
CGGAATCGTTTTCCGGGACGCCGGCTGGATGATCCTCCAGCGCGGGGATCTCATGCTGGAGTTCTTCGCC
CACCCCAACTTGTTTATTGCAGCTTATAATGGTTACAAATAAAGCAATAGCATCACAAATTTCACAAATA
AAGCATTTTTTTCACTGCATTCTAGTTGTGGTTTGTCCAAACTCATCAATGTATCTTATCATGTCTGTAT
ACCGTCGACCTCTAGCTAGAGCTTGGCGTAATCATGGTCATAGCTGTTTCCTGTGTGAAATTGTTATCCG
CTCACAATTCCACACAACATACGAGCCGGAAGCATAAAGTGTAAAGCCTGGGGTGCCTAATGAGTGAGCT
AACTCACATTAATTGCGTTGCGCTCACTGCCCGCTTTCCAGTCGGGAAACCTGTCGTGCCAGCTGCATTA
ATGAATCGGCCAACGCGCGGGGAGAGGCGGTTTGCGTATTGGGCGCTCTTCCGCTTCCTCGCTCACTGAC
TCGCTGCGCTCGGTCGTTCGGCTGCGGCGAGCGGTATCAGCTCACTCAAAGGCGGTAATACGGTTATCCA
CAGAATCAGGGGATAACGCAGGAAAGAACATGTGAGCAAAAGGCCAGCAAAAGGCCAGGAACCGTAAAAA
GGCCGCGTTGCTGGCGTTTTTCCATAGGCTCCGCCCCCCTGACGAGCATCACAAAAATCGACGCTCAAGT
CAGAGGTGGCGAAACCCGACAGGACTATAAAGATACCAGGCGTTTCCCCCTGGAAGCTCCCTCGTGCGCT
CTCCTGTTCCGACCCTGCCGCTTACCGGATACCTGTCCGCCTTTCTCCCTTCGGGAAGCGTGGCGCTTTC
TCATAGCTCACGCTGTAGGTATCTCAGTTCGGTGTAGGTCGTTCGCTCCAAGCTGGGCTGTGTGCACGAA
CCCCCCGTTCAGCCCGACCGCTGCGCCTTATCCGGTAACTATCGTCTTGAGTCCAACCCGGTAAGACACG
ACTTATCGCCACTGGCAGCAGCCACTGGTAACAGGATTAGCAGAGCGAGGTATGTAGGCGGTGCTACAGA
GTTCTTGAAGTGGTGGCCTAACTACGGCTACACTAGAAGAACAGTATTTGGTATCTGCGCTCTGCTGAAG
CCAGTTACCTTCGGAAAAAGAGTTGGTAGCTCTTGATCCGGCAAACAAACCACCGCTGGTAGCGGTGGTT
TTTTTGTTTGCAAGCAGCAGATTACGCGCAGAAAAAAAGGATCTCAAGAAGATCCTTTGATCTTTTCTAC
GGGGTCTGACGCTCAGTGGAACGAAAACTCACGTTAAGGGATTTTGGTCATGAGATTATCAAAAAGGATC
TTCACCTAGATCCTTTTAAATTAAAAATGAAGTTTTAAATCAATCTAAAGTATATATGAGTAAACTTGGT
CTGACAGTTACCAATGCTTAATCAGTGAGGCACCTATCTCAGCGATCTGTCTATTTCGTTCATCCATAGT
TGCCTGACTCCCCGTCGTGTAGATAACTACGATACGGGAGGGCTTACCATCTGGCCCCAGTGCTGCAATG
ATACCGCGAGACCCACGCTCACCGGCTCCAGATTTATCAGCAATAAACCAGCCAGCCGGAAGGGCCGAGC
GCAGAAGTGGTCCTGCAACTTTATCCGCCTCCATCCAGTCTATTAATTGTTGCCGGGAAGCTAGAGTAAG
TAGTTCGCCAGTTAATAGTTTGCGCAACGTTGTTGCCATTGCTACAGGCATCGTGGTGTCACGCTCGTCG
TTTGGTATGGCTTCATTCAGCTCCGGTTCCCAACGATCAAGGCGAGTTACATGATCCCCCATGTTGTGCA
AAAAAGCGGTTAGCTCCTTCGGTCCTCCGATCGTTGTCAGAAGTAAGTTGGCCGCAGTGTTATCACTCAT
GGTTATGGCAGCACTGCATAATTCTCTTACTGTCATGCCATCCGTAAGATGCTTTTCTGTGACTGGTGAG
TACTCAACCAAGTCATTCTGAGAATAGTGTATGCGGCGACCGAGTTGCTCTTGCCCGGCGTCAATACGGG
ATAATACCGCGCCACATAGCAGAACTTTAAAAGTGCTCATCATTGGAAAACGTTCTTCGGGGCGAAAACT
CTCAAGGATCTTACCGCTGTTGAGATCCAGTTCGATGTAACCCACTCGTGCACCCAACTGATCTTCAGCA
TCTTTTACTTTCACCAGCGTTTCTGGGTGAGCAAAAACAGGAAGGCAAAATGCCGCAAAAAAGGGAATAA
GGGCGACACGGAAATGTTGAATACTCATACTCTTCCTTTTTCAATATTATTGAAGCATTTATCAGGGTTA
TTGTCTCATGAGCGGATACATATTTGAATGTATTTAGAAAAATAAACAAATAGGGGTTCCGCGCACATTT
